>Addgene plasmid #237589 | pMIHP-16247 C.NWS.S | addgene full sequence | sequence record 477138 | Addgene NGS Result
TTTTCCCAGTCACGACGTTGTAAAACGACGGCGCAAGGAATGGTGCATGCAAGGAGATGGCGCCCAACAG
TCCCCCGGCCACGGGGCCTGCCACCATACCCACGCCGAAACAAGCGCTCATGAGCCCGAAGTGGCGAGCC
CGATCTTCCCCATCGGTGATGTCGGCGATATAGGCGCCAGCAACCGCACCTGTGGCGCCGGTGATGCCGG
CCACGATGCGTCCGGCGTAGAGGCGATTAGTCCAATTTGTTAAAGACAGGATATCAGTGGTCCAGGCTCT
AGTTTTGACTCAACAATATCACCAGCTGAAGCCTATAGAGTACGAGCCATAGATAAAATAAAAGATTTTA
TTTAGTCTCCAGAAAAAGGGGGGAATGAAAGACCCCACCTGTAGGTTTGGCAAGCTAGCTTAAGTAACGC
CATTTTGCAAGGCATGGAAAATACATAACTGAGAATAGAGAAGTTCAGATCAAGGTTAGGAACAGAGAGA
CAGCAGAATATGGGCCAAACAGGATATCTGTGGTAAGCAGTTCCTGCCCCGGCTCAGGGCCAAGAACAGA
TGGTCCCCAGATGCGGTCCCGCCCTCAGCAGTTTCTAGAGAACCATCAGATGTTTCCAGGGTGCCCCAAG
GACCTGAAATGACCCTGTGCCTTATTTGAACTAACCAATCAGTTCGCTTCTCGCTTCTGTTCGCGCGCTT
CTGCTCCCCGAGCTCAATAAAAGAGCCCACAACCCCTCACTCGGCGCGCCAGTCCTCCGATAGACTGCGT
CGCCCGGGTACCCGTATTCCCAATAAAGCCTCTTGCTGTTTGCATCCGAATCGTGGACTCGCTGATCCTT
GGGAGGGTCTCCTCAGATTGATTGACTGCCCACCTCGGGGGTCTTTCATTTGGAGGTTCCACCGAGATTT
GGAGACCCCTGCCCAGGGACCACCGACCCCCCCGCCGGGAGGTAAGCTGGCCAGCGGTCGTTTCGTGTCT
GTCTCTGTCTTTGTGCGTGTTTGTGCCGGCATCTAATGTTTGCGCCTGCGTCTGTACTAGTTAGCTAACT
AGCTCTGTATCTGGCGGACCCGTGGTGGAACTGACGAGTTCTGAACACCCGGCCGCAACCCTGGGAGACG
TCCCAGGGACTTTGGGGGCCGTTTTTGTGGCCCGACCTGAGGAAGGGAGTCGATGTGGAATCCGACCCCG
TCAGGATATGTGGTTCTGGTAGGAGACGAGAACCTAAAACAGTTCCCGCCTCCGTCTGAATTTTTGCTTT
CGGTTTGGAACCGAAGCCGCGCGTCTTGTCTGCTGCAGCGCTGCAGCATCGTTCTGTGTTGTCTCTGTCT
GACTGTGTTTCTGTATTTGTCTGAAAATTAGGGCCAGACTGTTACCACTCCCTTAAGTTTGACCTTAGGT
CACTGGAAAGATGTCGAGCGGATCGCTCACAACCAGTCGGTAGATGTCAAGAAGAGACGTTGGGTTACCT
TCTGCTCTGCAGAATGGCCAACCTTTAACGTCGGATGGCCGCGAGACGGCACCTTTAACCGAGACCTCAT
CACCCAGGTTAAGATCAAGGTCTTTTCACCTGGCCCGCATGGACACCCAGACCAGGTCCCCTACATCGTG
ACCTGGGAAGCCTTGGCTTTTGACCCCCCTCCCTGGGTCAAGCCCTTTGTACACCCTAAGCCTCCGCCTC
CTCTTCCTCCATCCGCCCCGTCTCTCCCCCTTGAACCTCCTCGTTCGACCCCGCCTCGATCCTCCCTTTA
TCCAGCCCTCACTCCTTCTCTAGGCGCCGGAATTCCGAACAGTCTTCCGTAATAGAAGACACAAGGCTCG
AGCGGGATCAATTCCGCCCCCCCCCTAACGTTACTGGCCGAAGCCGCTTGGAATAAGGCCGGTGTGCGTT
TGTCTATATGTTATTTTCCACCATATTGCCGTCTTTTGGCAATGTGAGGGCCCGGAAACCTGGCCCTGTC
TTCTTGACGAGCATTCCTAGGGGTCTTTCCCCTCTCGCCAAAGGAATGCAAGGTCTGTTGAATGTCGTGA
AGGAAGCAGTTCCTCTGGAAGCTTCTTGAAGACAAACAACGTCTGTAGCGACCCTTTGCAGGCAGCGGAA
CCCCCCACCTGGCGACAGGTGCCTCTGCGGCCAAAAGCCACGTGTATAAGATACACCTGCAAAGGCGGCA
CAACCCCAGTGCCACGTTGTGAGTTGGATAGTTGTGGAAAGAGTCAAATGGCTCTCCTCAAGCGTATTCA
ACAAGGGGCTGAAGGATGCCCAGAAGGTACCCCATTGTATGGGATCTGATCTGGGGCCTCGGTGCACATG
CTTTACATGTGTTTAGTCGAGGTTAAAAAAACGTCTAGGCCCCCCGAACCACGGGGACGTGGTTTTCCTT
TGAAAAACACGATAATACCATGCCAGAGCCTTCTAAGTCTGCACCAGCCCCTAAGAAGGGATCTAAGAAA
GCCATCTCTAAGGCGCAGAAGAAGGATGGCAAGAAGCGCAAGCGCAGCCGCAAGGAGAGCTATTCGGTGT
ACGTGTACAAGGTGCTGAAGCAAGTGCACCCCGACACCGGCATCTCCTCCAAGGCCATGGGCATCATGAA
CTCGTTCGTGAACGACATCTTCGAGCGCATCGCGAGCGAGGCGTCCCGCCTGGCGCATTACAACAAGCGC
TCGACCATCACGTCCCGGGAGATCCAGACGGCCGTGCGCCTGCTGCTGCCCGGGGAGCTGGCCAAGCACG
CCGTGTCGGAGGGCACTAAGGCCGTCACCAAGTACACCAGCTCCAAGGACCCACCGGTCGCCACCGGATC
CACGGTCGCCACCATGGGCGAGGACCAGGTGGACCCCAGGCTGATCGACGGCAAGGGAGGAGGCGGGGGA
GGGAACTGGTCCCACCCCCAATTCGAGAAAGGAGGAGGCGGGGGAGGGAAGGAGACCGCCGCCGCCAAGT
TCGAGAGGCAGCACATGGACAGCGGCATGCTGATGGTGTAAGCGGCCGCGACTCTAGAGTCGACCTGCAG
GCATGCAAGCTTCAGGTAGCCGGCTAACGTTAACAACCGGTACCTCTAGAACTATAGCTAGCATGCGCAA
ATTTAAAGCGCTGATATCGATAAAATAAAAGATTTTATTTAGTCTCCAGAAAAAGGGGGGAATGAAAGAC
CCCACCTGTAGGTTTGGCAAGCTAGCTTAAGTAACGCCATTTTGCAAGGCATGGAAAATACATAACTGAG
AATAGAGAAGTTCAGATCAAGGTTAGGAACAGAGAGACAGCAGAATATGGGCCAAACAGGATATCTGTGG
TAAGCAGTTCCTGCCCCGGCTCAGGGCCAAGAACAGATGGTCCCCAGATGCGGTCCCGCCCTCAGCAGTT
TCTAGAGAACCATCAGATGTTTCCAGGGTGCCCCAAGGACCTGAAATGACCCTGTGCCTTATTTGAACTA
ACCAATCAGTTCGCTTCTCGCTTCTGTTCGCGCGCTTCTGCTCCCCGAGCTCAATAAAAGAGCCCACAAC
CCCTCACTCGGCGCGCCAGTCCTCCGATAGACTGCGTCGCCCGGGTACCCGTGTATCCAATAAACCCTCT
TGCAGTTGCATCCGACTTGTGGTCTCGCTGTTCCTTGGGAGGGTCTCCTCTGAGTGATTGACTACCCGTC
AGCGGGGGTCTTTCATGGGTAACAGTTTCTTGAAGTTGGAGAACAACATTCTGAGGGTAGGAGTCGAATA
TTAAGTAATCCTGACTCAATTAGCCACTGTTTTGAATCCACATACTCCAATACTCCTGAAATAGTTCATT
ATGGACAGCGCAGAAAGAGCTGGGGAGAATTGTGAAATTGTTATCCGCTCACAATTCCACACAACATACG
AGCCGGAAGCATAAAGTGTAAAGCCTGGGGTGCCTAATGAGTGAGCTAACTCACATTAATTGCGTTGCGC
TCACTGCCCGCTTTCCAGTCGGGAAACCTGTCGTGCCAGCTGCATTAATGAATCGGCCAACGCGCGGGGA
GAGGCGGTTTGCGTATTGGGCGCTCTTCCGCTTCCTCGCTCACTGACTCGCTGCGCTCGGTCGTTCGGCT
GCGGCGAGCGGTATCAGCTCACTCAAAGGCGGTAATACGGTTATCCACAGAATCAGGGGATAACGCAGGA
AAGAACATGTGAGCAAAAGGCCAGCAAAAGGCCAGGAACCGTAAAAAGGCCGCGTTGCTGGCGTTTTTCC
ATAGGCTCCGCCCCCCTGACGAGCATCACAAAAATCGACGCTCAAGTCAGAGGTGGCGAAACCCGACAGG
ACTATAAAGATACCAGGCGTTTCCCCCTGGAAGCTCCCTCGTGCGCTCTCCTGTTCCGACCCTGCCGCTT
ACCGGATACCTGTCCGCCTTTCTCCCTTCGGGAAGCGTGGCGCTTTCTCATAGCTCACGCTGTAGGTATC
TCAGTTCGGTGTAGGTCGTTCGCTCCAAGCTGGGCTGTGTGCACGAACCCCCCGTTCAGCCCGACCGCTG
CGCCTTATCCGGTAACTATCGTCTTGAGTCCAACCCGGTAAGACACGACTTATCGCCACTGGCAGCAGCC
ACTGGTAACAGGATTAGCAGAGCGAGGTATGTAGGCGGTGCTACAGAGTTCTTGAAGTGGTGGCCTAACT
ACGGCTACACTAGAAGAACAGTATTTGGTATCTGCGCTCTGCTGAAGCCAGTTACCTTCGGAAAAAGAGT
TGGTAGCTCTTGATCCGGCAAACAAACCACCGCTGGTAGCGGTGGTTTTTTTGTTTGCAAGCAGCAGATT
ACGCGCAGAAAAAAAGGATCTCAAGAAGATCCTTTGATCTTTTCTACGGGGTCTGACGCTCAGTGGAACG
AAAACTCACGTTAAGGGATTTTGGTCATGAGATTATCAAAAAGGATCTTCACCTAGATCCTTTTAAATTA
AAAATGAAGTTTTAAATCAATCTAAAGTATATATGAGTAAACTTGGTCTGACAGTTACCAATGCTTAATC
AGTGAGGCACCTATCTCAGCGATCTGTCTATTTCGTTCATCCATAGTTGCCTGACTCCCCGTCGTGTAGA
TAACTACGATACGGGAGGGCTTACCATCTGGCCCCAGTGCTGCAATGATACCGCGAGACCCACGCTCACC
GGCTCCAGATTTATCAGCAATAAACCAGCCAGCCGGAAGGGCCGAGCGCAGAAGTGGTCCTGCAACTTTA
TCCGCCTCCATCCAGTCTATTAATTGTTGCCGGGAAGCTAGAGTAAGTAGTTCGCCAGTTAATAGTTTGC
GCAACGTTGTTGCCATTGCTACAGGCATCGTGGTGTCACGCTCGTCGTTTGGTATGGCTTCATTCAGCTC
CGGTTCCCAACGATCAAGGCGAGTTACATGATCCCCCATGTTGTGCAAAAAAGCGGTTAGCTCCTTCGGT
CCTCCGATCGTTGTCAGAAGTAAGTTGGCCGCAGTGTTATCACTCATGGTTATGGCAGCACTGCATAATT
CTCTTACTGTCATGCCATCCGTAAGATGCTTTTCTGTGACTGGTGAGTACTCAACCAAGTCATTCTGAGA
ATAGTGTATGCGGCGACCGAGTTGCTCTTGCCCGGCGTCAATACGGGATAATACCGCGCCACATAGCAGA
ACTTTAAAAGTGCTCATCATTGGAAAACGTTCTTCGGGGCGAAAACTCTCAAGGATCTTACCGCTGTTGA
GATCCAGTTCGATGTAACCCACTCGTGCACCCAACTGATCTTCAGCATCTTTTACTTTCACCAGCGTTTC
TGGGTGAGCAAAAACAGGAAGGCAAAATGCCGCAAAAAAGGGAATAAGGGCGACACGGAAATGTTGAATA
CTCATACTCTTCCTTTTTCAATATTATTGAAGCATTTATCAGGGTTATTGTCTCATGAGCGGATACATAT
TTGAATGTATTTAGAAAAATAAACAAATAGGGGTTCCGCGCACATTTCCCCGAAAAGTGCCACCTGACGT
CTAAGAAACCATTATTATCATGACATTAACCTATAAAAATAGGCGTATCACGAGGCCCTTTCGTCTCGCG
CGTTTCGGTGATGACGGTGAAAACCTCTGACACATGCAGCTCCCGGAGACGGTCACAGCTTGTCTGTAAG
CGGATGCCGGGAGCAGACAAGCCCGTCAGGGCGCGTCAGCGGGTGTTGGCGGGTGTCGGGGCTGGCTTAA
CTATGCGGCATCAGAGCAGATTGTACTGAGAGTGCACCATATGCGGTGTGAAATACCGCACAGATGCGTA
AGGAGAAAATACCGCATCAGGCGCCATTCGCCATTCAGGCTGCGCAACTGTTGGGAAGGGCGATCGGTGC
GGGCCTCTTCGCTATTACGCCAGCTGGCGAAAGGGGGATGTGCTGCAAGGCGATTAAGTTGGGTAACGCC
AGGG
Features (pLannotate 1.2.2; 19 found; start..end, strand, type, name):
     32..233     -  CDS            TcR (fragment): tetracycline efflux protein; tet; confers resistance to tetracycline
    234..332     +  CDS            env (fragment): murine leukemia virus gPr80 envelope polyprotein precursor; env; proteolytically cleaved into gp70SU and p15TM subunits
    374..890     +  LTR            5' LTR: 5' long terminal repeat from murine embryonic stem cell virus
    954..1295    +  misc_feature   MESV Ψ: packaging signal of murine embryonic stem cell virus
   1362..1778    +  CDS            gag (truncated): truncated Moloney murine leukemia virus (MMLV) gag gene lacking the start codon
   1837..2397    +  misc_feature   IRES: internal ribosome entry site (IRES) of the encephalomyocarditis virus (EMCV)
   2400..2777    +  CDS            H2bc3: H2B1B_MOUSE - Also known as Hist1h2bb Experimental evidence at protein level: Swiss-Prot protein existence level 1. Core component of nucleosome. Nucleosomes wrap and compact DNA into chromatin, limiting DNA accessibility to the cellular machineries which require DNA as a template. Histones thereby play a central role in transcription regulation, DNA repair, DNA replication and chromosomal stability. DNA accessibility is regulated via a complex set of post-translational modifications of histones, also called histone code, and nucleosome remodeling. From Mus musculus (Mouse).
   2992..3022    +  misc_feature   MCS (fragment): pUC18/19 multiple cloning site
   3142..3656    +  LTR            3' LTR: 3' long terminal repeat from murine embryonic stem cell virus
   3818..3834    -  protein_bind   lac operator: The lac repressor binds to the lac operator to inhibit transcription in E. coli. This inhibition can be relieved by adding lactose or isopropyl-β-D-thiogalactopyranoside (IPTG). lac repressor encoded by lacI
   3842..3872    -  promoter       lac promoter: promoter for the E. coli lac operon
   3887..3908    -  protein_bind   CAP binding site: CAP binding activates transcription in the presence of cAMP. E. coli catabolite activator protein
   3921..4013    -  CDS            lacI (fragment): lac repressor; lacI; The lac repressor binds to the lac operator to inhibit transcription in E. coli. This inhibition can be relieved by adding lactose or isopropyl-β-D-thiogalactopyranoside (IPTG).
   4196..4784    -  rep_origin     ori: high-copy-number ColE1/pMB1/pBR322/pUC origin of replication
   4955..5815    -  CDS            AmpR: β-lactamase; bla; confers resistance to ampicillin, carbenicillin, and related antibiotics
   5816..5920    -  promoter       AmpR promoter: bla
   6015..6050    +  CDS            rop (fragment): Rop protein, which maintains plasmids at low copy number; rop
   6152..6251    +  misc_feature   bom (fragment): basis of mobility region from pBR322
   6257..32      -  CDS            lacZα (fragment) (across the origin): LacZα fragment of β-galactosidase; lacZ fragment
