[The description below was written by a language model from this plasmid's Addgene catalogue record and pLannotate feature annotations shown in this document.]
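Description:
pMIHP-16247 C.NWS.S is an empty-backbone gammaretroviral transfer plasmid of about 6.4 kb. It belongs to the p.MIHP series, which the record says was derived from p.MIGII by replacing the GFP reporter with histone-epitope elements. The viral portion is MSCV-type. It has 5' and 3' long terminal repeats from murine embryonic stem cell virus, the MESV Ψ packaging signal, and a truncated MMLV gag segment lacking its start codon, which extends the packaging region. Together these allow the LTR-driven transcript to be packaged into particles when viral proteins are supplied in trans. In bacteria the plasmid replicates from a high-copy ColE1/pUC-type origin and is selected with ampicillin through the bla gene. The annotated fragments of TcR, env, lacI, lacZα, rop and bom appear to be non-functional remnants of earlier cloning vectors.

Downstream of the gag segment, an EMCV IRES directs translation of a mouse histone H2B coding sequence (H2bc3). The catalogue lists three tags, C, NWS and S, as fusion partners. The feature table does not annotate these epitopes individually, but the unannotated stretch after the histone coding sequence is where they would plausibly sit. In this design a gene of interest would be placed upstream of the IRES, and the LTR would drive a bicistronic message. Transduced cells would then carry a nuclear, histone-anchored combination of epitopes in place of a fluorescent protein. The stated purpose, a "Flow Code" plasmid, suggests that this particular tag combination acts as an antibody-detectable barcode for distinguishing constructs by flow cytometry, although the record gives no further detail. No insert is present in the plasmid as deposited.
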