Addgene plasmid #237589: pMIHP-16247 C.NWS.S
Purpose: (Empty Backbone) C.NWS.S Flow Code Plasmid
Depositing lab: Adrian Liston. Depositing organization: Babraham Institute.
Backbone
  Vector backbone: p.MIHP — made from p.MIGII with the GFP element being replaced with the histone epitopes
  Vector type: Retroviral
  Tag / fusion protein: C; NWS; S
Growth in bacteria
  Bacterial resistance: Ampicillin, 100 μg/mL
  Growth temperature: 30°C
  Growth strain: NEB Stable
  Copy number: Unknown
Gene/Insert
  Gene/Insert name: None
Terms and licenses: Academic/Nonprofit Terms; Industry Terms: Not Available to Industry
How to cite: pMIHP-16247 C.NWS.S was a gift from Adrian Liston (Addgene plasmid # 237589 ; http://n2t.net/addgene:237589 ; RRID:Addgene_237589)
